Addgene plasmid #134240: pKC123
Purpose: expresses gRNA targeting CENP A 3'
Depositing lab: Iain Cheeseman. Depositing organization: Whitehead Institute for Biomedical Research. Publication: Quiescent Cells Actively Replenish CENP-A Nucleosomes to Maintain Centromere Identity and Proliferative Potential. Swartz SZ, McKay LS, Su KC, Bury L, Padeganeh A, Maddox PS, Knouse KA, Cheeseman IM. Dev Cell. 2019 Oct 7;51(1):35-48.e7. doi: 10.1016/j.devcel.2019.07.016. Epub 2019 Aug 15. PubMed 31422918.
Backbone
  Vector backbone: px330
  Backbone manufacturer: Feng Zhang (Addgene plasmid # 42230)
  Vector type: Mammalian Expression, CRISPR
Growth in bacteria
  Bacterial resistance: Ampicillin, 100 μg/mL
  Growth temperature: 37°C
  Growth strain: DH5alpha
  Copy number: High Copy
Gene/Insert
  Gene/Insert name: CENP A 3' CRISPR construct
  gRNA/shRNA sequence: CACCGtgtcatcagtgttgccatcg
  Species: H. sapiens (human)
  Cloning method: Restriction Enzyme; 5′ cloning site unknown (unknown if destroyed); 3′ cloning site unknown (unknown if destroyed)
Terms and licenses: Academic/Nonprofit Terms; Industry Terms: Not Available to Industry
How to cite: pKC123 was a gift from Iain Cheeseman (Addgene plasmid # 134240 ; http://n2t.net/addgene:134240 ; RRID:Addgene_134240)
