[The description below was written by a language model from this plasmid's Addgene catalogue record and pLannotate feature annotations shown in this document.]
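Description:
pKC123 is a mammalian CRISPR expression plasmid built on the px330 backbone, an all-in-one vector that delivers both Streptococcus pyogenes Cas9 and a single guide RNA from one plasmid. It is propagated in E. coli as a high-copy plasmid through a ColE1/pUC-type origin and selected with ampicillin via the β-lactamase (AmpR) gene. An f1 phage origin is also present, and the annotation picks up a single AAV2 ITR and small bom and rop fragments, which appear to be backbone remnants rather than functional elements.

The payload consists of two expression units. A human U6 RNA polymerase III promoter drives a guide RNA composed of a spacer, inserted between the promoter and the S. pyogenes gRNA scaffold, that targets the 3′ region of the human CENP-A gene, which encodes the centromere-specific histone H3 variant. Separately, a hybrid promoter made of the CMV enhancer, chicken β-actin promoter and a hybrid intron drives Cas9. Cas9 is annotated as adjoining N- and C-terminal portions that together form a continuous coding region. It is followed by a nucleoplasmin bipartite nuclear localization signal and terminated by the bovine growth hormone polyadenylation signal. No mammalian selection marker or fluorescent reporter is annotated.

On transfection into human cells, the plasmid should direct a Cas9 cut near the 3′ end of CENP-A. A cut at this position would suit modification of the endogenous locus, such as C-terminal tagging with a co-delivered repair template. The record itself, however, states only that the plasmid expresses the guide RNA, and it does not specify the restriction sites used for cloning.
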