Features (pLannotate 1.2.2; 18 found; start..end, strand, type, name):
     39..312     +  promoter       chicken β-actin promoter: No description available
    313..540     +  intron         hybrid intron: hybrid between chicken β-actin (CBA) and minute virus of mice (MMV) introns (Gray et al., 2011)
    678..2279    +  CDS            Cas9(N): N-terminal portion of Streptococcus pyogenes Cas9 (Zetsche et al., 2015)
   2280..4778    +  CDS            Cas9(C): C-terminal portion of Streptococcus pyogenes Cas9 (Zetsche et al., 2015)
   4779..4826    +  CDS            nucleoplasmin NLS: bipartite nuclear localization signal from nucleoplasmin
   4860..4971    +  polyA_signal   bGH poly(A) signal: bovine growth hormone polyadenylation signal
   5076..5216    +  repeat_region  AAV2 ITR: inverted terminal repeat of adeno-associated virus serotype 2 inverted
   5221..5272    -  misc_feature   bom (fragment): basis of mobility region from pBR322
   5291..5746    +  rep_origin     f1 ori (sequence partly withheld): f1 bacteriophage origin of replication; arrow indicates direction of (+) strand synthesis
   5747..5796    -  misc_feature   bom (fragment): basis of mobility region from pBR322
   5898..5933    -  CDS            rop (fragment): Rop protein, which maintains plasmids at low copy number; rop
   6028..6132    +  promoter       AmpR promoter: bla
   6133..6993    +  CDS            AmpR: β-lactamase; bla; confers resistance to ampicillin, carbenicillin, and related antibiotics
   7164..7752    +  rep_origin     ori: high-copy-number ColE1/pMB1/pBR322/pUC origin of replication
   7814..8054    +  promoter       U6 promoter: RNA polymerase III promoter for human U6 snRNA
   8084..8159    +  misc_RNA       gRNA scaffold: guide RNA scaffold for the Streptococcus pyogenes CRISPR/Cas9 system
   8166..8209    +  misc_RNA       gRNA scaffold (fragment): guide RNA scaffold for the Streptococcus pyogenes CRISPR/Cas9 system
   8256..37      +  enhancer       CMV enhancer (across the origin): human cytomegalovirus immediate early enhancer; contains an 18-bp deletion relative to the standard CMV enhancer
>Addgene plasmid #134240 | pKC123 | addgene full sequence | sequence record 271166 | Addgene NGS Result
GCAGTACATCTACGTATTAGTCATCGCTATTACCATGGTCGAGGTGAGCCCCACGTTCTGCTTCACTCTC
CCCATCTCCCCCCCCTCCCCACCCCCAATTTTGTATTTATTTATTTTTTAATTATTTTGTGCAGCGATGG
GGGCGGGGGGGGGGGGGGGGCGCSAGGCGGGGCGGGGCGGGGCGAGGGGCGGGGCGGGGCGAGGCGGAGA
GGTGCGGCGGCAGCCAATCAGAGCGGCGCGCTCCGAAAGTTTCCTTTTATGGCGAGGCGGCGGCGGCGGC
GGCCCTATAAAAAGCGAAGCGCGCGGCGGGCGGGAGTCGCTGCGCGCTGCCTTCGCCCCGTGCCCCGCTC
CGCCGCCGCCTCGCGCCGCCCGCCCCGGCTCTGACTGACCGCGTTACTCCCACAGGTGAGCGGGCGGGAC
GGCCCTTCTCCTCCGGGCTGTAATTAGCTGAGCAAGAGGTAAGGGTTTAAGGGATGGTTGGTTGGTGGGG
TATTAATGTTTAATTACCTGGAGCACCTGCCTGAAATCACTTTTTTTCAGGTTGGACCGGTGCCACCATG
GACTATAAGGACCACGACGGAGACTACAAGGATCATGATATTGATTACAAAGACGATGACGATAAGATGG
CCCCAAAGAAGAAGCGGAAGGTCGGTATCCACGGAGTCCCAGCAGCCGACAAGAAGTACAGCATCGGCCT
GGACATCGGCACCAACTCTGTGGGCTGGGCCGTGATCACCGACGAGTACAAGGTGCCCAGCAAGAAATTC
AAGGTGCTGGGCAACACCGACCGGCACAGCATCAAGAAGAACCTGATCGGAGCCCTGCTGTTCGACAGCG
GCGAAACAGCCGAGGCCACCCGGCTGAAGAGAACCGCCAGAAGAAGATACACCAGACGGAAGAACCGGAT
CTGCTATCTGCAAGAGATCTTCAGCAACGAGATGGCCAAGGTGGACGACAGCTTCTTCCACAGACTGGAA
GAGTCCTTCCTGGTGGAAGAGGATAAGAAGCACGAGCGGCACCCCATCTTCGGCAACATCGTGGACGAGG
TGGCCTACCACGAGAAGTACCCCACCATCTACCACCTGAGAAAGAAACTGGTGGACAGCACCGACAAGGC
CGACCTGCGGCTGATCTATCTGGCCCTGGCCCACATGATCAAGTTCCGGGGCCACTTCCTGATCGAGGGC
GACCTGAACCCCGACAACAGCGACGTGGACAAGCTGTTCATCCAGCTGGTGCAGACCTACAACCAGCTGT
TCGAGGAAAACCCCATCAACGCCAGCGGCGTGGACGCCAAGGCCATCCTGTCTGCCAGACTGAGCAAGAG
CAGACGGCTGGAAAATCTGATCGCCCAGCTGCCCGGCGAGAAGAAGAATGGCCTGTTCGGAAACCTGATT
GCCCTGAGCCTGGGCCTGACCCCCAACTTCAAGAGCAACTTCGACCTGGCCGAGGATGCCAAACTGCAGC
TGAGCAAGGACACCTACGACGACGACCTGGACAACCTGCTGGCCCAGATCGGCGACCAGTACGCCGACCT
GTTTCTGGCCGCCAAGAACCTGTCCGACGCCATCCTGCTGAGCGACATCCTGAGAGTGAACACCGAGATC
ACCAAGGCCCCCCTGAGCGCCTCTATGATCAAGAGATACGACGAGCACCACCAGGACCTGACCCTGCTGA
AAGCTCTCGTGCGGCAGCAGCTGCCTGAGAAGTACAAAGAGATTTTCTTCGACCAGAGCAAGAACGGCTA
CGCCGGCTACATTGACGGCGGAGCCAGCCAGGAAGAGTTCTACAAGTTCATCAAGCCCATCCTGGAAAAG
ATGGACGGCACCGAGGAACTGCTCGTGAAGCTGAACAGAGAGGACCTGCTGCGGAAGCAGCGGACCTTCG
ACAACGGCAGCATCCCCCACCAGATCCACCTGGGAGAGCTGCACGCCATTCTGCGGCGGCAGGAAGATTT
TTACCCATTCCTGAAGGACAACCGGGAAAAGATCGAGAAGATCCTGACCTTCCGCATCCCCTACTACGTG
GGCCCTCTGGCCAGGGGAAACAGCAGATTCGCCTGGATGACCAGAAAGAGCGAGGAAACCATCACCCCCT
GGAACTTCGAGGAAGTGGTGGACAAGGGCGCTTCCGCCCAGAGCTTCATCGAGCGGATGACCAACTTCGA
TAAGAACCTGCCCAACGAGAAGGTGCTGCCCAAGCACAGCCTGCTGTACGAGTACTTCACCGTGTATAAC
GAGCTGACCAAAGTGAAATACGTGACCGAGGGAATGAGAAAGCCCGCCTTCCTGAGCGGCGAGCAGAAAA
AGGCCATCGTGGACCTGCTGTTCAAGACCAACCGGAAAGTGACCGTGAAGCAGCTGAAAGAGGACTACTT
CAAGAAAATCGAGTGCTTCGACTCCGTGGAAATCTCCGGCGTGGAAGATCGGTTCAACGCCTCCCTGGGC
ACATACCACGATCTGCTGAAAATTATCAAGGACAAGGACTTCCTGGACAATGAGGAAAACGAGGACATTC
TGGAAGATATCGTGCTGACCCTGACACTGTTTGAGGACAGAGAGATGATCGAGGAACGGCTGAAAACCTA
TGCCCACCTGTTCGACGACAAAGTGATGAAGCAGCTGAAGCGGCGGAGATACACCGGCTGGGGCAGGCTG
AGCCGGAAGCTGATCAACGGCATCCGGGACAAGCAGTCCGGCAAGACAATCCTGGATTTCCTGAAGTCCG
ACGGCTTCGCCAACAGAAACTTCATGCAGCTGATCCACGACGACAGCCTGACCTTTAAAGAGGACATCCA
GAAAGCCCAGGTGTCCGGCCAGGGCGATAGCCTGCACGAGCACATTGCCAATCTGGCCGGCAGCCCCGCC
ATTAAGAAGGGCATCCTGCAGACAGTGAAGGTGGTGGACGAGCTCGTGAAAGTGATGGGCCGGCACAAGC
CCGAGAACATCGTGATCGAAATGGCCAGAGAGAACCAGACCACCCAGAAGGGACAGAAGAACAGCCGCGA
GAGAATGAAGCGGATCGAAGAGGGCATCAAAGAGCTGGGCAGCCAGATCCTGAAAGAACACCCCGTGGAA
AACACCCAGCTGCAGAACGAGAAGCTGTACCTGTACTACCTGCAGAATGGGCGGGATATGTACGTGGACC
AGGAACTGGACATCAACCGGCTGTCCGACTACGATGTGGACCATATCGTGCCTCAGAGCTTTCTGAAGGA
CGACTCCATCGACAACAAGGTGCTGACCAGAAGCGACAAGAACCGGGGCAAGAGCGACAACGTGCCCTCC
GAAGAGGTCGTGAAGAAGATGAAGAACTACTGGCGGCAGCTGCTGAACGCCAAGCTGATTACCCAGAGAA
AGTTCGACAATCTGACCAAGGCCGAGAGAGGCGGCCTGAGCGAACTGGATAAGGCCGGCTTCATCAAGAG
ACAGCTGGTGGAAACCCGGCAGATCACAAAGCACGTGGCACAGATCCTGGACTCCCGGATGAACACTAAG
TACGACGAGAATGACAAGCTGATCCGGGAAGTGAAAGTGATCACCCTGAAGTCCAAGCTGGTGTCCGATT
TCCGGAAGGATTTCCAGTTTTACAAAGTGCGCGAGATCAACAACTACCACCACGCCCACGACGCCTACCT
GAACGCCGTCGTGGGAACCGCCCTGATCAAAAAGTACCCTAAGCTGGAAAGCGAGTTCGTGTACGGCGAC
TACAAGGTGTACGACGTGCGGAAGATGATCGCCAAGAGCGAGCAGGAAATCGGCAAGGCTACCGCCAAGT
ACTTCTTCTACAGCAACATCATGAACTTTTTCAAGACCGAGATTACCCTGGCCAACGGCGAGATCCGGAA
GCGGCCTCTGATCGAGACAAACGGCGAAACCGGGGAGATCGTGTGGGATAAGGGCCGGGATTTTGCCACC
GTGCGGAAAGTGCTGAGCATGCCCCAAGTGAATATCGTGAAAAAGACCGAGGTGCAGACAGGCGGCTTCA
GCAAAGAGTCTATCCTGCCCAAGAGGAACAGCGATAAGCTGATCGCCAGAAAGAAGGACTGGGACCCTAA
GAAGTACGGCGGCTTCGACAGCCCCACCGTGGCCTATTCTGTGCTGGTGGTGGCCAAAGTGGAAAAGGGC
AAGTCCAAGAAACTGAAGAGTGTGAAAGAGCTGCTGGGGATCACCATCATGGAAAGAAGCAGCTTCGAGA
AGAATCCCATCGACTTTCTGGAAGCCAAGGGCTACAAAGAAGTGAAAAAGGACCTGATCATCAAGCTGCC
TAAGTACTCCCTGTTCGAGCTGGAAAACGGCCGGAAGAGAATGCTGGCCTCTGCCGGCGAACTGCAGAAG
GGAAACGAACTGGCCCTGCCCTCCAAATATGTGAACTTCCTGTACCTGGCCAGCCACTATGAGAAGCTGA
AGGGCTCCCCCGAGGATAATGAGCAGAAACAGCTGTTTGTGGAACAGCACAAGCACTACCTGGACGAGAT
CATCGAGCAGATCAGCGAGTTCTCCAAGAGAGTGATCCTGGCCGACGCTAATCTGGACAAAGTGCTGTCC
GCCTACAACAAGCACCGGGATAAGCCCATCAGAGAGCAGGCCGAGAATATCATCCACCTGTTTACCCTGA
CCAATCTGGGAGCCCCTGCCGCCTTCAAGTACTTTGACACCACCATCGACCGGAAGAGGTACACCAGCAC
CAAAGAGGTGCTGGACGCCACCCTGATCCACCAGAGCATCACCGGCCTGTACGAGACACGGATCGACCTG
TCTCAGCTGGGAGGCGACAAAAGGCCGGCGGCCACGAAAAAGGCCGGCCAGGCAAAAAAGAAAAAGTAAG
AATTCCTAGAGCTCGCTGATCAGCCTCGACTGTGCCTTCTAGTTGCCAGCCATCTGTTGTTTGCCCCTCC
CCCGTGCCTTCCTTGACCCTGGAAGGTGCCACTCCCACTGTCCTTTCCTAATAAAATGAGGAAATTGCAT
CGCATTGTCTGAGTAGGTGTCATTCTATTCTGGGGGGTGGGGTGGGGCAGGACAGCAAGGGGGAGGATTG
GGAAGAGAATAGCAGGCATGCTGGGGAGCGGCCGCAGGAACCCCTAGTGATGGAGTTGGCCACTCCCTCT
CTGCGCGCTCGCTCGCTCACTGAGGCCGGGCGACCAAAGGTCGCCCGACGCCCGGGCTTTGCCCGGGCGG
CCTCAGTGAGCGAGCGAGCGCGCAGCTGCCTGCAGGGGCGCCTGATGCGGTATTTTCTCCTTACGCATCT
GTGCGGTATTTCACACCGCATA
[95 nt withheld, positions 5273-5367]
T
[46 nt withheld, positions 5369-5414]
C
[141 nt withheld, positions 5416-5556]
CCTTTGACGTTGGAGTCCACGTTCTTT
[37 nt withheld, positions 5584-5620]
ACTCTATCTCGGGCTATTCTTTTGATTTATAAGGGATTTTGCCGATTTCGGTCTATTGGTTAAAAAATGA
GCTGATTTAACAAAAATTTAACGCGAATTTTAACAAAATATTAACGTTTACAATTTTATGGTGCACTCTC
AGTACAATCTGCTCTGATGCCGCATAGTTAAGCCAGCCCCGACACCCGCCAACACCCGCTGACGCGCCCT
GACGGGCTTGTCTGCTCCCGGCATCCGCTTACAGACAAGCTGTGACCGTCTCCGGGAGCTGCATGTGTCA
GAGGTTTTCACCGTCATCACCGAAACGCGCGAGACGAAAGGGCCTCGTGATACGCCTATTTTTATAGGTT
AATGTCATGATAATAATGGTTTCTTAGACGTCAGGTGGCACTTTTCGGGGAAATGTGCGCGGAACCCCTA
TTTGTTTATTTTTCTAAATACATTCAAATATGTATCCGCTCATGAGACAATAACCCTGATAAATGCTTCA
ATAATATTGAAAAAGGAAGAGTATGAGTATTCAACATTTCCGTGTCGCCCTTATTCCCTTTTTTGCGGCA
TTTTGCCTTCCTGTTTTTGCTCACCCAGAAACGCTGGTGAAAGTAAAAGATGCTGAAGATCAGTTGGGTG
CACGAGTGGGTTACATCGAACTGGATCTCAACAGCGGTAAGATCCTTGAGAGTTTTCGCCCCGAAGAACG
TTTTCCAATGATGAGCACTTTTAAAGTTCTGCTATGTGGCGCGGTATTATCCCGTATTGACGCCGGGCAA
GAGCAACTCGGTCGCCGCATACACTATTCTCAGAATGACTTGGTTGAGTACTCACCAGTCACAGAAAAGC
ATCTTACGGATGGCATGACAGTAAGAGAATTATGCAGTGCTGCCATAACCATGAGTGATAACACTGCGGC
CAACTTACTTCTGACAACGATCGGAGGACCGAAGGAGCTAACCGCTTTTTTGCACAACATGGGGGATCAT
GTAACTCGCCTTGATCGTTGGGAACCGGAGCTGAATGAAGCCATACCAAACGACGAGCGTGACACCACGA
TGCCTGTAGCAATGGCAACAACGTTGCGCAAACTATTAACTGGCGAACTACTTACTCTAGCTTCCCGGCA
ACAATTAATAGACTGGATGGAGGCGGATAAAGTTGCAGGACCACTTCTGCGCTCGGCCCTTCCGGCTGGC
TGGTTTATTGCTGATAAATCTGGAGCCGGTGAGCGTGGAAGCCGCGGTATCATTGCAGCACTGGGGCCAG
ATGGTAAGCCCTCCCGTATCGTAGTTATCTACACGACGGGGAGTCAGGCAACTATGGATGAACGAAATAG
ACAGATCGCTGAGATAGGTGCCTCACTGATTAAGCATTGGTAACTGTCAGACCAAGTTTACTCATATATA
CTTTAGATTGATTTAAAACTTCATTTTTAATTTAAAAGGATCTAGGTGAAGATCCTTTTTGATAATCTCA
TGACCAAAATCCCTTAACGTGAGTTTTCGTTCCACTGAGCGTCAGACCCCGTAGAAAAGATCAAAGGATC
TTCTTGAGATCCTTTTTTTCTGCGCGTAATCTGCTGCTTGCAAACAAAAAAACCACCGCTACCAGCGGTG
GTTTGTTTGCCGGATCAAGAGCTACCAACTCTTTTTCCGAAGGTAACTGGCTTCAGCAGAGCGCAGATAC
CAAATACTGTTCTTCTAGTGTAGCCGTAGTTAGGCCACCACTTCAAGAACTCTGTAGCACCGCCTACATA
CCTCGCTCTGCTAATCCTGTTACCAGTGGCTGCTGCCAGTGGCGATAAGTCGTGTCTTACCGGGTTGGAC
TCAAGACGATAGTTACCGGATAAGGCGCAGCGGTCGGGCTGAACGGGGGGTTCGTGCACACAGCCCAGCT
TGGAGCGAACGACCTACACCGAACTGAGATACCTACAGCGTGAGCTATGAGAAAGCGCCACGCTTCCCGA
AGGGAGAAAGGCGGACAGGTATCCGGTAAGCGGCAGGGTCGGAACAGGAGAGCGCACGAGGGAGCTTCCA
GGGGGAAACGCCTGGTATCTTTATAGTCCTGTCGGGTTTCGCCACCTCTGACTTGAGCGTCGATTTTTGT
GATGCTCGTCAGGGGGGCGGAGCCTATGGAAAAACGCCAGCAACGCGGCCTTTTTACGGTTCCTGGCCTT
TTGCTGGCCTTTTGCTCACATGTGAGGGCCTATTTCCCATGATTCCTTCATATTTGCATATACGATACAA
GGCTGTTAGAGAGATAATTGGAATTAATTTGACTGTAAACACAAAGATATTAGTACAAAATACGTGACGT
AGAAAGTAATAATTTCTTGGGTAGTTTGCAGTTTTAAAATTATGTTTTAAAATGGACTATCATATGCTTA
CCGTAACTTGAAAGTATTTCGATTTCTTGGCTTTATATATCTTGTGGAAAGGACGAAACACCGTGTCATC
AGTGTTGCCATCGGTTTTAGAGCTAGAAATAGCAAGTTAAAATAAGGCTAGTCCGTTATCAACTTGAAAA
AGTGGCACCGAGTCGGTGCTTTTTTGTTTTAGAGCTAGAAATAGCAAGTTAAAATAAGGCTAGTCCGTTT
TTAGCGCGTGCGCCAATTCTGCAGACAAATGGCTCTAGAGGTACCCGTTACATAACTTACGGTAAATGGC
CCGCCTGGCTGACCGCCCAACGACCCCCGCCCATTGACGTCAATAGTAACGCCAATAGGGACTTTCCATT
GACGTCAATGGGTGGAGTATTTACGGTAAACTGCCCACTTGGCAGTACATCAAGTGTATCATATGCCAAG
TACGCCCCCTATTGACGTCAATGACGGTAAATGGCCCGCCTGGCATTGTGCCCAGTACATGACCTTATGG
GACTTTCCTACTTG
